>Addgene plasmid #34357 | KHBD00206 | depositor partial sequence | sequence record 40924 | KHBD00206 sequence 1575 bps
ATGTCCAGTGCCCAAGTGTCGCAACAGCCGCCTCCACCGCCGCTGACCGCCAGCAGTAGCACCTCAATGC
CGTCGCAATTGCTACTTAGCCACATTCAGCACCACAGCAGCAGTCTGCACCATCAGCGCAGTCATCAGCG
ATCATCGCCACCTGCCCAGGACTACGATCAGGGCAGCAATCAATCAACACTCTCGCCCAGATCCCAGATA
ACACCCAGTCCGCCGGCAGCCAGTCCCACGCATTCGGCGGCCACCACAGGATCACCAGTTAGCACCTATA
CACCGGCCTTGAGTCCCGGTGGTGCACAGGATAGCAGCCAAACGGAGAGTGGTCAGAGTTCACAGATGCC
TCTACTAGTGGCTCCCATGCCCGTGGGCACTGGTCCGCCACATTCACATCCACCGCCGCCGCATCCTCGT
CTCTATGTGGAGGGTTTCCCGCCACCGCATCATGTGCCACATCCACATCCCGCCCTGGGCACCTATCCTC
TGCCACGACTGCCCCTTATGTTACCGGCAAATCCACCAGGTGTGCCATCGGGAGCGGCTGCACCACCGCC
CGTCTCACCGCAACCCGCTGCCAATCACCTGAGCCACAGTGGAGCCACCATGGCCACAACCACACTCCTG
CCACCCGCCCAAAGTCAGCCCAAGAAATCCTTCTGCATCGATGCTTTGCTGGCCAAGAGCCAACACCAGT
CGGGTGAGCCACAGCCCATCATTGTGGATGATCGTCTGGCTGCCCTGCACTATGCCCGGGATCAGGCGGA
ACTCAATCATGCCTTTGTGACCGCCTCCAATGCGGCGGCAGCTGCTCAGGCGGCTGCCTCGGCCGCCGGC
GGCATCAGCGAACAGGAGGCACTGCAGCGCATCCGGGACTCCAGGGAGTACGACTCACCCAGTCCCGACG
GCATGTCGAGATCAGAGTCGCCCACTTCGTCGCACCGCTCCAGTCCGCCCATCAGTCCCGGTTGTGAGGA
TCAGCAGCAGCCCCACGGTGCACTGCATCCCCAGCATCTGTCCATGCGCATGTCCGACTTCCACGACGAG
TTCAAGAAGCCAATACCACCCCACAGTCCCATCAGACCCCAGGATTTTCCGCTCTACGCAGGAGGACATC
CCTACCAGCTGCTGGCCCAAGGTGGATCCGCCTTCCACAGACCTCTGGATCCCTCAGGGAAACCCATTCC
GATACCCATGGGTCATAATTTCATGCCGTCGCAGCTGCAATTCGAATTCCTGGCCCGCGCCGGAATGCTG
CACCATCGAATTCCCGAACTGGCCGCCTATCCGCATCATGCGATTCTGGGCAAGACCAGGAGACCACGAA
CGGCCTTTACATCGCAGCAACTCCTCGAGCTGGAGAAGCAATTCAAGCAGAACAAGTATCTGAGTCGGCC
CAAACGATTCGAGGTGGCCAGCGGTCTGATGCTGTCCGAGACGCAGGTGAAGATCTGGTTCCAGAATCGT
CGGATGAAGTGGAAGCGCTCCAAGAAGGCGCAGCAGGAGGCCAAGGAGCGGGCAAAGGCCAACCAGCAGC
AGCAGCAGCAGCAACAGACGCCCAGTGCCGCCAGT
