>Addgene plasmid #34357 | KHBD00206 | addgene partial sequence | sequence record 42055 | M13-Rev 5'-CAGGAAACAGCTATGACC-3'
TTTTATTTTGACTGATAGTGACCTGTTCGTTGCAACAAATTGATAAGCAATGCTTTCTTATAATGCCAAC
TTTGTACAAGAAAGTTGGCAAACTGGCGGCACTGGGCGTCTGTTGCTGCTGCTGCTGCTGCTGGTTGGCC
TTTGCCCGCTCCTTGGCCTCCTGCTGCGCCTTCTTGGAGCGCTTCCACTTCATCCGACGATTCTGGAACC
AGATCTTCACCTGCGTCTCGGACAGCATCAGACCGCTGGCCACCTCGAATCGTTTGGGCCGACTCAGATA
CTTGTTCTGCTTGAATTGCTTCTCCAGCTCGAGGAGTTGCTGCGATGTAAAGGCCGTTCGTGGTCTCCTG
GTCTTGCCCAGAATCGCATGATGCGGATAGGCGGCCAGTTCGGGAATTCGATGGTGCAGCATTCCGGCGC
GGGCCAGGAATTCGAATTGCAGCTGCGACGGCATGAAATTATGACCCATGGGTATCGGAATGGGTTTCCC
TGAGGGATCCAGAGGTCTGTGGAAGGCGGATCCACCTTGGGCCAGCAGCTGGTAGGGATGTCCTCCTGCG
TAGAGCGGAAAATCCTGGGGTCTGATGGGACTGTGGGGTGGTATTGGCTT
