[The description below was written by a language model from this plasmid's Addgene catalogue record.]
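Description:
KHBD00206 is a Gateway clone built in the pDONR221 backbone, carrying the open reading frame of the Drosophila melanogaster gene CG8254, also known as exex (extra-extra) or dHb9. The insert is recorded as 1575 bp in a backbone of about 2.5 kb without insert. It was introduced by Gateway recombination, so although the record lists the vector type as a donor vector, the resulting plasmid functions as an entry clone in which the ORF would be expected to lie between att recombination sites. The plasmid is maintained in E. coli at high copy number and selected with kanamycin. No feature table is provided, so the exact positions of the origin, resistance cassette and att sites are not documented here. M13 forward and reverse primer sites flank the insert for sequence verification.

The plasmid contains no promoter intended to drive the insert, as expected for an entry-type Gateway clone. It serves as a shuttle from which the coding sequence can be moved by recombination into destination vectors that supply promoters, tags or fusion domains. The depositor notes that ORFs in this collection were cloned open-ended, without a stop codon, which allows in-frame C-terminal fusions after transfer and means a stop must be supplied by the destination vector. The clone belongs to a collection associated with a study on automated protein–DNA interaction screening of Drosophila regulatory elements, so its likely use is as a source of the exex coding sequence for building expression constructs for such assays, though the record does not name specific destination vectors.
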