Addgene plasmid #34357: KHBD00206
Depositing lab: Bart Deplancke. Depositing organization: Swiss Federal Institute of Technology (EPFL). Publication: Automated protein-DNA interaction screening of Drosophila regulatory elements. Korneel Hens, Jean-Daniel Feuz, Alina Isakova, Antonina Lagovitina, Andreas Massouras, Julien Bryois, Patrick Callaerts, Susan E. Celniker, Bart Deplancke. Nat Methods. 2011 Oct 30;8(12):1065-70. 10.1038/nmeth.1763 PubMed 22037703.
Backbone
  Vector backbone: pDONR221
  Backbone manufacturer: Invitrogen
  Backbone size w/o insert (bp): 2536
  Vector type: Gateway Donor Vector
Growth in bacteria
  Bacterial resistance: Kanamycin, 50 μg/mL
  Growth temperature: 37°C
  Growth strain: DH5alpha
  Copy number: High Copy
Gene/Insert
  Gene/Insert name: CG8254 (alt names: FBgn0041156; exex; extra-extra)
  Species: D. melanogaster (fly)
  Insert size (bp): 1575
  Entrez Gene: exex (a.k.a. Dmel_CG8254, CG8254, DHB9, Dmel\CG8254, Exex, HB9, Hb9, dHB9, dHb9, dhb9, hb9)
  Cloning method: Gateway Cloning
  Sequencing primers: 5′ M13F; 3′ M13R
Terms and licenses: Academic/Nonprofit Terms; Industry Terms: Not Available to Industry
Depositor comments: Please note that the ORFs in this collection were cloned open-ended (without a stop codon).
How to cite: KHBD00206 was a gift from Bart Deplancke (Addgene plasmid # 34357 ; http://n2t.net/addgene:34357 ; RRID:Addgene_34357)
